>Addgene plasmid #109048 | pAAV-CAG-DIO-NLS-mRuby3-IRES-eGtACR1-ST | addgene full sequence | sequence record 264817 | Addgene NGS Result
AACGCCAGCAACGCGGCCTTTTTACGGTTCCTGGCCTTTTGCTGGCCTTTTGCTCACATGTTCTTTCCTG
CGTTATCCCCTGATTCTGTGGATAACCGTATTACCGCCTTTGAGTGAGCTGATACCGCTCGCCGCAGCCG
AACGACCGAGCGCAGCGAGTCAGTGAGCGAGGAAGCGGAAGAGCGCCCAATACGCAAACCGCCTCTCCCC
GCGCGTTGGCCGATTCATTAATGCAGCTGCGCGCTCGCTCGCTCACTGAGGCCGCCCGGGCAAAGCCCGG
GCGTCGGGCGACCTTTGGTCGCCCGGCCTCAGTGAGCGAGCGAGCGCGCAGAGAGGGAGTGGCCAACTCC
ATCACTAGGGGTTCCTTGTAGTTAATGATTAACCCGCCATGCTACTTATCTACGTAGCCATGCTCTAGGA
AGATCCTTATCGATTTTACCACATTTGTAGAGGTTTTACTTGCTTTAAAAAACCTCCCACATCTCCCCCT
GAACCTGAAACATAAAATGAATGCAATTGTTGTTGTTAACTTGTTTATTGCAGCTTATAATGGTTACAAA
TAAAGCAATAGCATCACAAATTTCACAAATAAAGCATTTTTTTCACTGCATTCTAGTTGTGGTTTGTCCA
AACTCATCAATGTATCTTATCATGTCTGCTCGAAGCGGCCGCCCGGGTCGAGGTCGACGGTATCGATGCG
GGGAGGCGGCCCAAAGGGAGATCCGACTCGTCTGAGGGCGAAGGCGAAGACGCGGAAGAGGCCGCAGAGC
CGGCAGCAGGCCGCGGGAAGGAAGGTCCGCTGGATTGAGGGCCGAAGGGACGTAGCAGAAGGACGTCCCG
CGCAGAATCCAGGTGGCAACACAGGCGAGCAGCCAAGGAAAGGACGATGATTTCCCCGACAACACCACGG
AATTGTCAGTGCCCAACAGCCGAGCCCCTGTCCAGCAGCGGGCAAGGCAGGCGGCGATGAGTTCCGCCGT
GGCAATAGGGAGGGGGAAAGCGAAAGTCCCGGAAAGGAGCTGACAGGTGGTGGCAATGCCCCAACCAGTG
GGGGTTGCGTCAGCAAACACAGTGCACACCACGCCACGTTGCCTGACAACGGGCCACAACTCCTCATAAA
GAGACAGCAACCAGGATTTATACAAGGAGGAGAAAATGAAAGCCATACGGGAAGCAATAGCATGATACAA
AGGCATTAAAGCAGCGTATCCACATAGCGTAAAAGGAGCAACATAGTTAAGAATACCAGTCAATCTTTCA
CAAATTTTGTAATCCAGAGGTTGATTATCGATAAGCTTGATATCGAATTCATAACTTCGTATAGCATACA
TTATACGAAGTTATTCTTTGCACCATTCTAAAGAATAACAGTGATAATTTCTGGGTTAAGGCAAATAACT
TCGTATAGGATACTTTATACGAAGTTATGCTAGCATGGCACCCAAGAAGAAGAGGAAGGTGGCGGCCGCT
ATGGTGTCTAAGGGCGAAGAGCTGATCAAGGAAAATATGCGTATGAAGGTGGTCATGGAAGGTTCGGTCA
ACGGCCACCAATTCAAATGCACAGGTGAAGGAGAAGGCAGACCGTACGAGGGAGTGCAAACCATGAGGAT
CAAAGTCATCGAGGGAGGACCCCTGCCATTTGCCTTTGACATTCTTGCCACGTCGTTCATGTATGGCAGC
CGTACCTTTATCAAGTACCCGGCCGACATCCCTGATTTCTTTAAACAGTCCTTTCCTGAGGGTTTTACTT
GGGAAAGAGTTACGAGATACGAAGATGGTGGAGTCGTCACCGTCACGCAGGACACCAGCCTTGAGGATGG
CGAGCTCGTCTACAACGTCAAGGTCAGAGGGGTAAACTTTCCCTCCAATGGTCCCGTGATGCAGAAGAAG
ACCAAGGGTTGGGAGCCTAATACAGAGATGATGTATCCAGCAGATGGTGGTCTGAGAGGATACACTGACA
TCGCACTGAAAGTTGATGGTGGTGGCCATCTGCACTGCAACTTCGTGACAACTTACAGGTCAAAAAAGAC
CGTCGGGAACATCAAGATGCCCGGTGTCCATGCCGTTGATCACCGCCTGGAAAGGATCGAGGAGAGTGAC
AATGAAACCTACGTAGTGCAAAGAGAAGTGGCAGTTGCCAAATACAGCAACCTTGGTGGTGGCATGGACG
AGCTGTACAAGTGAATTCCTCGACTAGAATTGGGCCCGGGATCCGCCCCTCTCCCTCCCCCCCCCCTAAC
GTTACTGGCCGAAGCCGCTTGGAATAAGGCCGGTGTGCGTTTGTCTATATGTTATTTTCCACCATATTGC
CGTCTTTTGGCAATGTGAGGGCCCGGAAACCTGGCCCTGTCTTCTTGACGAGCATTCCTAGGGGTCTTTC
CCCTCTCGCCAAAGGAATGCAAGGTCTGTTGAATGTCGTGAAGGAAGCAGTTCCTCTGGAAGCTTCTTGA
AGACAAACAACGTCTGTAGCGACCCTTTGCAGGCAGCGGAACCCCCCACCTGGCGACAGGTGCCTCTGCG
GCCAAAAGCCACGTGTATAAGATACACCTGCAAAGGCGGCACAACCCCAGTGCCACGTTGTGAGTTGGAT
AGTTGTGGAAAGAGTCAAATGGCTCTCCTCAAGCGTATTCAACAAGGGGCTGAAGGATGCCCAGAAGGTA
CCCCATTGTATGGGATCTGATCTGGGGCCTCGGTACACATGCTTTACATGTGTTTAGTCGAGGTTAAAAA
AACGTCTAGGCCCCCCGAACCACGGGGACGTGGTTTTCCTTTGAAAAACACGATGATAATATGGCCACAG
CTTGTCCACCATGCTCGAGTCCATGAGCAGCATCACCTGTGATCCCGCCATCTACGGCGAATGGAGCAGG
GAGAACCAGTTCTGCGTGGAGAAGAGCCTGATCACCCTGGACGGCATCAAGTACGTCCAGCTGGTGATGG
CCGTCGTGAGCGCCTGTCAGGTGTTCTTCATGGTGACCAGAGCCCCCAAGGTGCCCTGGGAAGCCATCTA
CCTGCCCACCACCGAGATGATCACCTATTCCCTGGCCTTCACCGGAAACGGCTACATCAGAGTGGCCAAT
GGCAAGTACCTGCCCTGGGCCAGAATGGCCAGCTGGCTGTGCACCTGCCCTATCATGCTGGGCCTGGTGA
GCAATATGGCCCTCGTGAAGTACAAGAGCATCCCCCTCAACCCTATGATGATCGCCGCCTCCAGCATCTG
CACCGTGTTCGGCATCACCGCCTCCGTGGTGCTAGACCCGCTGCACGTGTGGCTGTACTGTTTCATCAGC
AGCATCTTCTTCATCTTCGAGATGGTGGTGGCCTTCGCCATTTTCGCCATTACCATCCACGATTTCCAGA
CCATCGGCTCCCCCATGTCCCTGAAGGTGGTGGAGAGGCTGAAGCTGATGAGGATCGTGTTCTACGTGAG
CTGGATGGCCTACCCTATCCTGTGGAGCTTCTCCAGCACCGGCGCCTGCATCATGAGCGAGAACACCAGC
AGCGTGCTGTACCTGCTGGGCGACGCTCTGTGCAAGAACACCTACGGCATCCTGCTGTGGGCTACAACCT
GGGGCCTGCTGAACGGCAAGTGGGACAGGGATTACGTGAAGGGCAGGAACGTGGACGGCACCCTGATGCC
TGAGTACGAGCAGGACCTGGAGAAGGGCAACACCGAGAGGTACGAGGACGCCAGAGCCGGCGAGACCGCA
CCGGTAGATTACAAAGACGATGACGATAAGCAGTCCCAGCCCATCCTCAACACCAAGGAGATGGCCCCGC
AGAGCAAGCCTCCAGAGGAGCTGGAGATGAGCAGCATGCCCAGCCCCGTGGCCCCTCTGCCCGCACGCAC
GGAGGGCGTCATCGACATGCGGAGCATGTCCAGCATTGACAGCTTCATCAGCTGTGCCACGGACTTCCCT
GAAGCCACCAGATTCTTCTGCTACGAGAACGAGGTGTGAGGCGCGCCATAACTTCGTATAATGTATGCTA
TACGAAGTTATTAAGAGGTTTCATATTGCTAATAGCAGCTACAATCCAGCTACCATTCTGCATAACTTCG
TATAAAGTATCCTATACGAAGTTATTCCGGAGTCGACTCTAGAGGATCCAATTCTTTGCCAAAATGATGA
GACAGCACAATAACCAGCACGTTGCCCAGGAGCTGTAGGAAAAAGAAGAAGGCATGAACATGGTTAGCAG
AGGCTCTAGAGCCGCCGGTCACACGCCAGAAGCCGAACCCCGCCCTGCCCCGTCCCCCCCGAAGGCAGCC
GTCCCCCCGCGGACAGCCCCGAGCCGCTCCCCCCGCACAAAGGGCCCTCCCGGAGCCCCTCAAGGCTTTC
ACGCAGCCACAGAAAAGAAACAAGCCGTCATTAAACCAAGCGCTAATTACAGCCCGGAGGAGAAGGGCCG
TCCCGCCCGCTCACCTGTGGGAGTAACGCGGTCAGTCAGAGCCGGGGCGGGCGGCGCGAGGCGGCGGCGG
AGCGGGGCACGGGGCGAAGGCAGCGCGCAGCGACTCCCGCCCGCCGCGCGCTTCGCTTTTTATAGGGCCG
CCGCCGCCGCCGCCTCGCCATAAAAGGAAACTTTCGGAGCGCGCCGCTCTGATTGGCTGCCGCCGCACCT
CTCCGCCTCGCCCCGCCCCGCCCCTCGCCCCGCCCCGCCCCGCCTGGCGCGCGCCCCCCCCCCCCCCCCC
CCCCCCCCCCCCCCCCCCCCCCCCCCCCCCCCCCCCCCCCCCCCCCCCCCCCCCCCCCCCCCCCCCCCCC
CCCCCCCCCCCCCNSCCSCCCCCCCCCCCCCCCCCCCGCCCCCATCGCTGCACAAAATAATTAAAAAATA
AATAAATACAAAATTGGGGGTGGGGAGGGGGGGGAGATGGGGAGAGTGAAGCAGAACGTGGGGCTCACCT
CGACCATGGTAATAGCGATGACTAATACGTAGATGTACTGCCAAGTAGGAAAGTCCCATAAGGTCATGTA
CTGGGCATAATGCCAGGCGGGCCATTTACCGTCATTGACGTCAATAGGGGGCGTACTTGGCATATGATAC
ACTTGATGTACTGCCAAGTGGGCAGTTTACCGTAAATACTCCACCCATTGACGTCAATGGAAAGTCCCTA
TTGGCGTTACTATGGGAACATACGTCATTATTGACGTCAATGGTACAGATCTTCCTAGAGCATGGCTACG
TAGATAAGTAGCATGGCGGGTTAATCATTAACTACAAGGAACCCCTAGTGATGGAGTTGGCCACTCCCTC
TCTGCGCGCTCGCTCGCTCACTGAGGCCGGGCGACCAAAGGTCGCCCGACGCCCGGGCTTTGCCCGGGCG
GCCTCAGTGAGCGAGCGAGCGCGCAGCTGGCGTAATAGCGAAGAGGCCCGCACCGATCGCCCTTCCCAAC
AGTTGCGCAGCCTGAATGGCGAATGGG
[124 nt withheld, positions 5418-5541]
C
[91 nt withheld, positions 5543-5633]
A
[49 nt withheld, positions 5635-5683]
CCTTTGACGTTGGAGTCCACGTTCTTT
[37 nt withheld, positions 5711-5747]
ACCCTATCTCGGTCTATTCTTTTGATTTATAAGGGATTTTGCCGATTTCGGCCTATTGGTTAAAAAATGA
GCTGATTTAACAAAAATTTAACGCGAATTTTAACAAAATATTAACGCTTACAATTTAGGTGGCACTTTTC
GGGGAAATGTGCGCGGAACCCCTATTTGTTTATTTTTCTAAATACATTCAAATATGTATCCGCTCATGAG
ACAATAACCCTGATAAATGCTTCAATAATATTGAAAAAGGAAGAGTATGAGTATTCAACATTTCCGTGTC
GCCCTTATTCCCTTTTTTGCGGCATTTTGCCTTCCTGTTTTTGCTCACCCAGAAACGCTGGTGAAAGTAA
AAGATGCTGAAGATCAGTTGGGTGCACGAGTGGGTTACATCGAACTGGATCTCAACAGCGGTAAGATCCT
TGAGAGTTTTCGCCCCGAAGAACGTTTTCCAATGATGAGCACTTTTAAAGTTCTGCTATGTGGCGCGGTA
TTATCCCGTATTGACGCCGGGCAAGAGCAACTCGGTCGCCGCATACACTATTCTCAGAATGACTTGGTTG
AGTACTCACCAGTCACAGAAAAGCATCTTACGGATGGCATGACAGTAAGAGAATTATGCAGTGCTGCCAT
AACCATGAGTGATAACACTGCGGCCAACTTACTTCTGACAACGATCGGAGGACCGAAGGAGCTAACCGCT
TTTTTGCACAACATGGGGGATCATGTAACTCGCCTTGATCGTTGGGAACCGGAGCTGAATGAAGCCATAC
CAAACGACGAGCGTGACACCACGATGCCTGTAGCAATGGCAACAACGTTGCGCAAACTATTAACTGGCGA
ACTACTTACTCTAGCTTCCCGGCAACAATTAATAGACTGGATGGAGGCGGATAAAGTTGCAGGACCACTT
CTGCGCTCGGCCCTTCCGGCTGGCTGGTTTATTGCTGATAAATCTGGAGCCGGTGAGCGTGGGTCTCGCG
GTATCATTGCAGCACTGGGGCCAGATGGTAAGCCCTCCCGTATCGTAGTTATCTACACGACGGGGAGTCA
GGCAACTATGGATGAACGAAATAGACAGATCGCTGAGATAGGTGCCTCACTGATTAAGCATTGGTAACTG
TCAGACCAAGTTTACTCATATATACTTTAGATTGATTTAAAACTTCATTTTTAATTTAAAAGGATCTAGG
TGAAGATCCTTTTTGATAATCTCATGACCAAAATCCCTTAACGTGAGTTTTCGTTCCACTGAGCGTCAGA
CCCCGTAGAAAAGATCAAAGGATCTTCTTGAGATCCTTTTTTTCTGCGCGTAATCTGCTGCTTGCAAACA
AAAAAACCACCGCTACCAGCGGTGGTTTGTTTGCCGGATCAAGAGCTACCAACTCTTTTTCCGAAGGTAA
CTGGCTTCAGCAGAGCGCAGATACCAAATACTGTTCTTCTAGTGTAGCCGTAGTTAGGCCACCACTTCAA
GAACTCTGTAGCACCGCCTACATACCTCGCTCTGCTAATCCTGTTACCAGTGGCTGCTGCCAGTGGCGAT
AAGTCGTGTCTTACCGGGTTGGACTCAAGACGATAGTTACCGGATAAGGCGCAGCGGTCGGGCTGAACGG
GGGGTTCGTGCACACAGCCCAGCTTGGAGCGAACGACCTACACCGAACTGAGATACCTACAGCGTGAGCT
ATGAGAAAGCGCCACGCTTCCCGAAGGGAGAAAGGCGGACAGGTATCCGGTAAGCGGCAGGGTCGGAACA
GGAGAGCGCACGAGGGAGCTTCCAGGGGGAAACGCCTGGTATCTTTATAGTCCTGTCGGGTTTCGCCACC
TCTGACTTGAGCGTCGATTTTTGTGATGCTCGTCAGGGGGGCGGAGCCTATGGAAA
Features (pLannotate 1.2.2; 30 found; start..end, strand, type, name):
     48..181     +  rep_origin     RSF ori (fragment): Plasmids containing the RSF 1030 origin of replication can be propagated in E. coli cells that contain additional plasmids with compatible origins.
    183..239     +  CDS            lacI (fragment): lac repressor; lacI; The lac repressor binds to the lac operator to inhibit transcription in E. coli. This inhibition can be relieved by adding lactose or isopropyl-β-D-thiogalactopyranoside (IPTG).
    233..366     -  repeat_region  AAV2 ITR: inverted terminal repeat of adeno-associated virus serotype 2 inverted
    437..505     +  CDS            large T antigen (fragment): large T antigen from SV40 (simian virus 40)
    528..649     +  polyA_signal   SV40 poly(A) signal: SV40 polyadenylation signal
    678..697     -  misc_feature   MCS (fragment): pBluescript multiple cloning site
    698..1286    -  misc_feature   WPRE: woodchuck hepatitis virus posttranscriptional regulatory element
   1286..1310    -  misc_feature   MCS (fragment): pBluescript multiple cloning site
   1311..1344    +  protein_bind   loxP: Cre-mediated recombination occurs in the 8-bp core sequence (GCATACAT). Cre recombinase
   1345..1394    +  intron         β-globin intron (fragment): internally truncated intron from human β-globin
   1395..1428    +  protein_bind   lox2272: Cre-mediated recombination occurs in the 8-bp core sequence (GGATACTT). lox2272 sites are compatible with each other, but incompatible with loxP or loxN sites (Lee and Saito, 1988). Cre recombinase
   1471..2181    +  CDS            mRuby3: mRuby3 is a basic (constitutively fluorescent) red fluorescent protein published in 2016, derived from Entacmaea quadricolor. It has low acid sensitivity.
   2216..2799    +  misc_feature   IRES2: internal ribosome entry site (IRES) of the encephalomyocarditis virus (EMCV)
   3741..3935    +  CDS            Kcnb1 (fragment): KCNB1_RAT - Experimental evidence at protein level: Swiss-Prot protein existence level 1. Voltage-gated potassium channel that mediates transmembrane potassium transport in excitable membranes, primarily in the brain, but also in the pancreas and cardiovascular system. Contributes to the regulation of the action potential (AP) repolarization, duration and frequency of repetitive AP firing in neurons, muscle cells and endocrine cells and plays a role in homeostatic attenuation of electrical excitability throughout the brain (PubMed:10024359, PubMed:10618149, PubMed:12451110, PubMed:17379638, Pu
   3968..4001    -  protein_bind   loxP: Cre-mediated recombination occurs in the 8-bp core sequence (GCATACAT). Cre recombinase
   4002..4051    +  intron         β-globin intron (fragment): internally truncated intron from human β-globin
   4052..4085    -  protein_bind   lox2272: Cre-mediated recombination occurs in the 8-bp core sequence (GGATACTT). lox2272 sites are compatible with each other, but incompatible with loxP or loxN sites (Lee and Saito, 1988). Cre recombinase
   4092..4109    -  misc_feature   MCS (fragment): pUC18/19 multiple cloning site
   4163..4293    -  intron         chimeric intron (fragment): chimera between introns from chicken β-actin and rabbit β-globin
   4382..4517    -  intron         hybrid intron (fragment): hybrid between chicken β-actin (CBA) and minute virus of mice (MMV) introns (Gray et al., 2011)
   4518..4695    -  promoter       chicken β-actin promoter (fragment): No description available
   4752..4773    -  promoter       chicken β-actin promoter (fragment): No description available
   4782..4903    -  promoter       chicken β-actin promoter (fragment): contains a 21-bp deletion relative to the standard chicken β-actin promoter
   4905..5153    -  enhancer       CMV enhancer (fragment): human cytomegalovirus immediate early enhancer
   5217..5349    +  repeat_region  AAV2 ITR (fragment): inverted terminal repeat of adeno-associated virus serotype 2 inverted
   5344..5413    +  CDS            lacZα (fragment): LacZα fragment of β-galactosidase; lacZ fragment
   5418..5846    +  rep_origin     f1 ori (sequence partly withheld): f1 bacteriophage origin of replication; arrow indicates direction of (+) strand synthesis
   5899..6003    +  promoter       AmpR promoter: bla
   6004..6864    +  CDS            AmpR: β-lactamase; bla; confers resistance to ampicillin, carbenicillin, and related antibiotics
   7035..7623    +  rep_origin     ori: high-copy-number ColE1/pMB1/pBR322/pUC origin of replication
