[The description below was written by a language model from this plasmid's Addgene catalogue record and pLannotate feature annotations shown in this document.]
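Description:
pAAV-CAG-DIO-NLS-mRuby3-IRES-eGtACR1-ST is an AAV transfer plasmid for Cre-dependent expression of a soma-targeted inhibitory opsin in neurons. It is maintained in E. coli through a high-copy ColE1/pUC-type origin with ampicillin selection (AmpR) and also carries an f1 origin. The two AAV2 inverted terminal repeats that flank the expression cassette allow it to be packaged into recombinant AAV, but as repeats they are prone to rearrangement, which is why the record calls for recombination-deficient host strains.

Between the ITRs, a CAG promoter (CMV enhancer, chicken β-actin promoter and chimeric intron, annotated here as several fragments) lies on the minus strand. The coding cassette is annotated on the plus strand, so it sits in inverted orientation relative to the promoter. This cassette is bracketed by oppositely oriented loxP and lox2272 pairs, the standard DIO/FLEx arrangement. Cre recombinase inverts the cassette and then locks it in the sense orientation, so expression occurs only in Cre-positive cells.

The bicistronic payload encodes the red fluorescent protein mRuby3, nuclear-localised according to the construct name, followed by an EMCV IRES that drives translation of eGtACR1-ST. Per the catalogue entry, this is the anion channelrhodopsin GtACR1 fused to an ER export signal. The annotated Kcnb1 (Kv2.1) fragment at its C-terminal end corresponds to the motif that restricts the channel to the soma and proximal dendrites. The GtACR1 coding region itself is not annotated in the feature table and presumably occupies the gap between the IRES and this fragment. A WPRE and an SV40 polyadenylation signal complete the transcript.

The sequenced record is 7,623 nt, slightly shorter than the 7,823 bp listed in the catalogue. The associated work concerns precise optical control of neural ensembles, where this vector would provide light-driven silencing of genetically defined, nucleus-labelled neurons.
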