Addgene plasmid #109048: pAAV-CAG-DIO-NLS-mRuby3-IRES-eGtACR1-ST
Purpose: Anion channelrhodopsin GtACR1 fused to ER export signal and targeted to the neuronal soma and proximal dendrites under the control of internal ribosome entry sequence in a viral vector
Depositing lab: Hillel Adesnik. Depositing organization: University of California, Berkeley. Publication: Precise multimodal optical control of neural ensemble activity. Mardinly AR, Oldenburg IA, Pegard NC, Sridharan S, Lyall EH, Chesnov K, Brohawn SG, Waller L, Adesnik H. Nat Neurosci. 2018 Apr 30. pii: 10.1038/s41593-018-0139-8. doi: 10.1038/s41593-018-0139-8. PubMed 29713079.
Backbone
  Vector backbone: pAAV
  Backbone size w/o insert (bp): 6686
  Total vector size (bp): 7823
  Vector type: AAV
Growth in bacteria
  Bacterial resistance: Ampicillin, 100 μg/mL
  Growth temperature: 37°C
  Growth strain: NEB Stable
  Growth instructions: Use rec deficient competent cells such as SURE2
  Copy number: Unknown
Gene/Insert
  Gene/Insert name: eGtACR1-ST
  Species: M. musculus (mouse)
  Insert size (bp): 1137
  Promoter: CAG
  Cloning method: Ligation Independent Cloning
  Sequencing primers: 5′ Custom; 3′ WPRE_R
Terms and licenses: Academic/Nonprofit Terms; Industry Terms: Not Available to Industry
How to cite: pAAV-CAG-DIO-NLS-mRuby3-IRES-eGtACR1-ST was a gift from Hillel Adesnik (Addgene plasmid # 109048 ; http://n2t.net/addgene:109048 ; RRID:Addgene_109048) For viral preps, please replace (Addgene plasmid # 109048) in the above sentence with: (Addgene viral prep # 109048-AAV9)
