>Addgene plasmid #109048 | pAAV-CAG-DIO-NLS-mRuby3-IRES-eGtACR1-ST | depositor partial sequence | sequence record 211253 | pAAV-CAG-DIO-NLS-mRuby3-IRES-eGtACR1-ST sequence 2518 bps
CCCAAGAAGAAGAGGAAGGTGGCGGCCGCTATGGTGTCTAAGGGCGAAGAGCTGATCAAGGAAAATATGC
GTATGAAGGTGGTCATGGAAGGTTCGGTCAACGGCCACCAATTCAAATGCACAGGTGAAGGAGAAGGCAG
ACCGTACGAGGGAGTGCAAACCATGAGGATCAAAGTCATCGAGGGAGGACCCCTGCCATTTGCCTTTGAC
ATTCTTGCCACGTCGTTCATGTATGGCAGCCGTACCTTTATCAAGTACCCGGCCGACATCCCTGATTTCT
TTAAACAGTCCTTTCCTGAGGGTTTTACTTGGGAAAGAGTTACGAGATACGAAGATGGTGGAGTCGTCAC
CGTCACGCAGGACACCAGCCTTGAGGATGGCGAGCTCGTCTACAACGTCAAGGTCAGAGGGGTAAACTTT
CCCTCCAATGGTCCCGTGATGCAGAAGAAGACCAAGGGTTGGGAGCCTAATACAGAGATGATGTATCCAG
CAGATGGTGGTCTGAGAGGATACACTGACATCGCACTGAAAGTTGATGGTGGTGGCCATCTGCACTGCAA
CTTCGTGACAACTTACAGGTCAAAAAAGACCGTCGGGAACATCAAGATGCCCGGTGTCCATGCCGTTGAT
CACCGCCTGGAAAGGATCGAGGAGAGTGACAATGAAACCTACGTAGTGCAAAGAGAAGTGGCAGTTGCCA
AATACAGCAACCTTGGTGGTGGCATGGACGAGCTGTACAAGTGAATTCCTCGACTAGAATTGGGCCCGGG
ATCCGCCCCTCTCCCTCCCCCCCCCCTAACGTTACTGGCCGAAGCCGCTTGGAATAAGGCCGGTGTGCGT
TTGTCTATATGTTATTTTCCACCATATTGCCGTCTTTTGGCAATGTGAGGGCCCGGAAACCTGGCCCTGT
CTTCTTGACGAGCATTCCTAGGGGTCTTTCCCCTCTCGCCAAAGGAATGCAAGGTCTGTTGAATGTCGTG
AAGGAAGCAGTTCCTCTGGAAGCTTCTTGAAGACAAACAACGTCTGTAGCGACCCTTTGCAGGCAGCGGA
ACCCCCCACCTGGCGACAGGTGCCTCTGCGGCCAAAAGCCACGTGTATAAGATACACCTGCAAAGGCGGC
ACAACCCCAGTGCCACGTTGTGAGTTGGATAGTTGTGGAAAGAGTCAAATGGCTCTCCTCAAGCGTATTC
AACAAGGGGCTGAAGGATGCCCAGAAGGTACCCCATTGTATGGGATCTGATCTGGGGCCTCGGTACACAT
GCTTTACATGTGTTTAGTCGAGGTTAAAAAACGTCTAGGCCCCCCGAACCACGGGGACGTGGTTTTCCTT
TGAAAAACACGATGATAATATGGCCACAGCTTGTCCACCATGCTCGAGTCCATGAGCAGCATCACCTGTG
ATCCCGCCATCTACGGCGAATGGAGCAGGGAGAACCAGTTCTGCGTGGAGAAGAGCCTGATCACCCTGGA
CGGCATCAAGTACGTCCAGCTGGTGATGGCCGTCGTGAGCGCCTGTCAGGTGTTCTTCATGGTGACCAGA
GCCCCCAAGGTGCCCTGGGAAGCCATCTACCTGCCCACCACCGAGATGATCACCTATTCCCTGGCCTTCA
CCGGAAACGGCTACATCAGAGTGGCCAATGGCAAGTACCTGCCCTGGGCCAGAATGGCCAGCTGGCTGTG
CACCTGCCCTATCATGCTGGGCCTGGTGAGCAATATGGCCCTCGTGAAGTACAAGAGCATCCCCCTCAAC
CCTATGATGATCGCCGCCTCCAGCATCTGCACCGTGTTCGGCATCACCGCCTCCGTGGTGCTAGACCCGC
TGCACGTGTGGCTGTACTGTTTCATCAGCAGCATCTTCTTCATCTTCGAGATGGTGGTGGCCTTCGCCAT
TTTCGCCATTACCATCCACGATTTCCAGACCATCGGCTCCCCCATGTCCCTGAAGGTGGTGGAGAGGCTG
AAGCTGATGAGGATCGTGTTCTACGTGAGCTGGATGGCCTACCCTATCCTGTGGAGCTTCTCCAGCACCG
GCGCCTGCATCATGAGCGAGAACACCAGCAGCGTGCTGTACCTGCTGGGCGACGCTCTGTGCAAGAACAC
CTACGGCATCCTGCTGTGGGCTACAACCTGGGGCCTGCTGAACGGCAAGTGGGACAGGGATTACGTGAAG
GGCAGGAACGTGGACGGCACCCTGATGCCTGAGTACGAGCAGGACCTGGAGAAGGGCAACACCGAGAGGT
ACGAGGACGCCAGAGCCGGCGAGACCGCACCGGTAGATTACAAAGACGATGACGATAAGCAGTCCCAGCC
CATCCTCAACACCAAGGAGATGGCCCCGCAGAGCAAGCCTCCAGAGGAGCTGGAGATGAGCAGCATGCCC
AGCCCCGTGGCCCCTCTGCCCGCACGCACGGAGGGCGTCATCGACATGCGGAGCATGTCCAGCATTGACA
GCTTCATCAGCTGTGCCACGGACTTCCCTGAAGCCACCAGATTCTTCTGCTACGAGAACGAGGTGTGA
